Addgene plasmid #47936: pClneoMyc MOB1 T12A
Purpose: expresses Myc tagged human MOB1 containing T12A mutation
Depositing lab: Yutaka Hata. Depositing organization: Institute of Science Tokyo. Publication: Roles of mammalian sterile 20-like kinase 2-dependent phosphorylations of Mps one binder 1B in the activation of nuclear Dbf2-related kinases. Bao Y, Sumita K, Kudo T, Withanage K, Nakagawa K, Ikeda M, Ohno K, Wang Y, Hata Y. Genes Cells. 2009 Dec;14(12):1369-81. doi: 10.1111/j.1365-2443.2009.01354.x. Epub 2009 Nov 16. PubMed 19919647.
Backbone
  Vector backbone: pCI-neo
  Backbone manufacturer: Promega
  Vector type: Mammalian Expression
  Selectable markers: Neomycin (select with G418)
Growth in bacteria
  Bacterial resistance: Ampicillin, 100 μg/mL
  Growth temperature: 37°C
  Growth strain: DH5alpha
  Copy number: High Copy
Gene/Insert
  Gene/Insert name: MOB1A
  Species: H. sapiens (human)
  Mutation: T12A
  Entrez Gene: MOB1A (a.k.a. C2orf6, MATS1, MOB1, MOBK1B, MOBKL1B, Mob4B)
  Promoter: CMV
  Tag / fusion protein: Myc (N terminal on backbone)
  Cloning method: Restriction Enzyme; 5′ cloning site MluI (unknown if destroyed); 3′ cloning site SalI (unknown if destroyed)
  Sequencing primers: 5′ CMV-F; 3′ T3
Terms and licenses: Academic/Nonprofit Terms; Industry Terms: Not Available to Industry
How to cite: pClneoMyc MOB1 T12A was a gift from Yutaka Hata (Addgene plasmid # 47936 ; http://n2t.net/addgene:47936 ; RRID:Addgene_47936)
