[The description below was written by a language model from this plasmid's Addgene catalogue record.]
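Description:
pClneoMyc MOB1 T12A is a mammalian expression plasmid built on the Promega pCI-neo backbone, modified to carry an N-terminal Myc epitope tag upstream of the cloning site. It is maintained in E. coli as a high-copy plasmid under ampicillin selection. The backbone's neomycin resistance marker allows G418 selection of transfected mammalian cells, so the plasmid can be used for stable line generation as well as transient expression.

The insert is human MOB1A (also known as MOB1, MOBKL1B or MATS1), cloned by restriction digestion between MluI and SalI sites; the record does not say whether these sites survived cloning. Expression is driven by the CMV promoter, a strong constitutive promoter in most mammalian cell types, and the protein is produced as a Myc-MOB1 fusion that can be detected or immunoprecipitated with anti-Myc antibodies. The coding sequence carries a T12A substitution, replacing threonine 12 with alanine, which cannot be phosphorylated.

The associated publication concerns MST2-dependent phosphorylation of MOB1 and its role in activating NDR-family kinases. This suggests the mutant serves as a phospho-deficient control for testing how modification at this residue contributes to MOB1 function, typically by comparison with wild-type or other point-mutant versions. No feature table or sequence annotation accompanies the record, so details such as the origin of replication, polyadenylation signals and the promoter driving the neomycin marker are not stated for this construct.
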