>Addgene plasmid #47936 | pClneoMyc MOB1 T12A | addgene partial sequence | sequence record 70524 | CMV-F 5'-CGCAAATGGGCGGTAGGCGTG-3'
ACCGTCAGATCACTAGAAGCTTTATTGCGGTAGTTTATCACAGTTAAATTGCTAACGCAGTCAGTGCTTC
TGACACAACAGTCTCGAACTTAAGCTGCAGTGACTCTCTTAAGGTAGCCTTGCAGAAGTTGGTCGTGAGG
CACTGGGCAGGTAAGTATCAAGGTTACAAGACAGGTTTAAGGAGACCAATAGAAACTGGGCTTGTCGAGA
CAGAGAAGACTCTTGCGTTTCTGATAGGCACCTATTGGTCTTACTGACATCCACTTTGCCTTTCTCTCCA
CAGGTGTCCACTCCCAGTTCAATTACAGCTCTTAAGGCTAGAGTACTTAATACGACTCACTATAGGCTAG
CAGACCCCCCAACATGGAGCAGAAGCTTATCAGCGAGGAGGACCTGCTCGAGGAATTCACGCGTATGAGC
TTCCTCTTCAGCAGCCGCTCTTCTAAAGCATTCAAACCAAAGAAGAATATCCCTGAAGGATCTCATCAGT
ATGAACTCTTAAAACATGCAGAAGCAACTCTAGGAAGTGGGAATCTGAGACAAGCTGTTATGTTGCCTGA
GGGAGAGGATCTCAATGAATGGATTGCTGTGAACACTGTGGATTTCTTTAACCAGATCAACATGTTATAT
GGAACTATTACAGAATTCTGCACTGAAGCAAGCTGTCCAGTCATGTCTGCAGGTCCGAGATATGAATATC
ACTGGGCAGATGGTACTAATATTAAAAAGCCAATCAAATGTTCTGCACCAAAATACATTGACTATTTGAT
GACTTGGGTTCAAGATCAGCTTGATGATGAAACTCTTTTTCCTTCTAAGATTGGTGTCCCATTTCCCAAA
AACTTTATGTCTGTGGCAAAGACCATTCTAAAGCGTCTGTTCAGGGTTTATGCCCATATTTATCACCAGC
ACTTTGATTCTGTGATGCAGCTGCAAGAGGAGGCCCACCTCAACACCTCCTTTAAGCACTTTATTTTCTT
TGTTC
